Addgene plasmid #112657: p415 Glo3 R59K S389,398 D
Purpose: Expression S.cerevisiae
Depositing lab: Blanche Schwappach. Depositing organization: Universitaetsmedizin Goettingen. Publication: Dissection of GTPase-activating proteins reveals functional asymmetry in the COPI coat of budding yeast. Arakel EC, Huranova M, Estrada AF, Rau EM, Spang A, Schwappach B. J Cell Sci. 2019 Aug 29;132(16). pii: jcs.232124. doi: 10.1242/jcs.232124. PubMed 31331965.
Backbone
  Vector backbone: P415 Met25
  Vector type: Yeast Expression
  Selectable markers: LEU2
Growth in bacteria
  Bacterial resistance: Ampicillin, 100 μg/mL
  Growth temperature: 37°C
  Growth strain: DH5alpha
  Copy number: Unknown
Gene/Insert
  Gene/Insert name: Glo3 R59K S389,398D (alt name: YER122C)
  Species: S. cerevisiae (budding yeast)
  Insert size (bp): 1482
  Mutation: R59K, mutations (S389D, S398D) in Glo3 motif, phosphomimetic
  Promoter: Met25
  Cloning method: Restriction Enzyme; 5′ cloning site BamH1 (not destroyed); 3′ cloning site Xma1 (not destroyed)
  Sequencing primers: 5′ GGCACCTTGTCCAATTGAACACGCTCGATG; 3′ TTTTCAGTATAATGTTACATGCGTACACGC
Terms and licenses: Academic/Nonprofit Terms; Industry Terms: Not Available to Industry
How to cite: p415 Glo3 R59K S389,398 D was a gift from Blanche Schwappach (Addgene plasmid # 112657 ; http://n2t.net/addgene:112657 ; RRID:Addgene_112657)
