[The description below was written by a language model from this plasmid's Addgene catalogue record and pLannotate feature annotations shown in this document.]
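Description:
p415 Glo3 R59K S389,398 D is a yeast–E. coli shuttle plasmid of about 8.1 kb built on the p415 Met25 backbone for expression of a mutant Glo3 protein in Saccharomyces cerevisiae. In yeast it is maintained through a CEN6/ARS element, which gives stable, low-copy, centromere-based inheritance. Selection relies on the LEU2 marker with its own promoter, which complements leucine auxotrophy. In bacteria it replicates from a high-copy ColE1/pUC-type origin and is selected with ampicillin through the β-lactamase gene. An f1 origin, flanking T3 and T7 promoters, and lac promoter/lacZα remnants are carried over from the pBluescript-derived parent. Short annotated fragments of other yeast genes, rop, lacI and bom appear to be backbone remnants rather than functional parts.

The expression cassette places the GLO3 (YER122C) open reading frame, roughly 1.5 kb and cloned between BamHI and XmaI sites, downstream of the MET25 (MET17) promoter and upstream of the CYC1 terminator. Because this promoter is repressed by methionine, expression can be tuned through the methionine content of the medium. Glo3 is a GTPase-activating protein for ARF-family GTPases that acts in retrograde Golgi-to-ER vesicular transport. This allele combines three substitutions. R59K is listed without further comment in the record. S389D and S398D lie within the Glo3 motif and are described as phosphomimetic. No epitope tag or reporter is annotated. The associated study dissected ArfGAP function in the COPI coat of budding yeast, so the plasmid likely serves to test how these changes affect Glo3 function when expressed in yeast, although the record does not describe specific assays.
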