Features (pLannotate 1.2.2; 24 found; start..end, strand, type, name):
     38..56      +  promoter       T3 promoter: promoter for bacteriophage T3 RNA polymerase
    107..456     +  promoter       MET17 promoter: S. cerevisiae MET17; expression is repressed by methionine; MET15; MET25
    456..474     +  misc_feature   MCS (fragment): pBluescript multiple cloning site
    477..1955    +  CDS            GLO3: GLO3_YEAST - Experimental evidence at protein level: Swiss-Prot protein existence level 1. GTPase-activating protein for the ADP ribosylation factor (ARF) family. Involved in retrograde vesicular transport from the Golgi to the endoplasmic reticulum. From Saccharomyces cerevisiae (strain ATCC 204508 / S288c) (Baker's yeast).
   1961..2013    +  misc_feature   MCS (fragment): pBluescript multiple cloning site
   2014..2261    +  terminator     CYC1 terminator: S. cerevisiae CYC1; transcription terminator for CYC1
   2280..2298    -  promoter       T7 promoter: promoter for bacteriophage T7 RNA polymerase
   2306..2461    +  CDS            lacZα (fragment): LacZα fragment of β-galactosidase; lacZ fragment
   2465..2893    +  rep_origin     f1 ori (sequence partly withheld): f1 bacteriophage origin of replication; arrow indicates direction of (+) strand synthesis
   2921..2973    -  misc_feature   bom (fragment): basis of mobility region from pBR322
   3004..3081    +  CDS            YO192_YEAST (fragment): Experimental evidence at protein level: Swiss-Prot protein existence level 1. From Saccharomyces cerevisiae (strain ATCC 204508 / S288c) (Baker's yeast).
   3221..3628    +  promoter       LEU2 promoter: S. cerevisiae LEU2
   3629..4723    +  CDS            LEU2: 3-isopropylmalate dehydrogenase, required for leucine biosynthesis; S. cerevisiae LEU2; yeast auxotrophic marker
   5085..5201    -  CDS            NFS1 (fragment): NFS1_YEAST - Also known as SPL1 From Saccharomyces cerevisiae (strain ATCC 204508 / S288c) (Baker's yeast).
   5200..5250    -  misc_feature   bom (fragment): basis of mobility region from pBR322
   5352..5387    -  CDS            rop (fragment): Rop protein, which maintains plasmids at low copy number; rop
   5456..5959    -  misc_feature   CEN/ARS: S. cerevisiae CEN6 centromere fused to an autonomously replicating sequence
   5996..6100    +  promoter       AmpR promoter: bla
   6101..6961    +  CDS            AmpR: β-lactamase; bla; confers resistance to ampicillin, carbenicillin, and related antibiotics
   7132..7720    +  rep_origin     ori: high-copy-number ColE1/pMB1/pBR322/pUC origin of replication
   7903..7995    +  CDS            lacI (fragment): lac repressor; lacI; The lac repressor binds to the lac operator to inhibit transcription in E. coli. This inhibition can be relieved by adding lactose or isopropyl-β-D-thiogalactopyranoside (IPTG).
   8008..8029    +  protein_bind   CAP binding site: CAP binding activates transcription in the presence of cAMP. E. coli catabolite activator protein
   8044..8074    +  promoter       lac promoter: promoter for the E. coli lac operon
   8082..8098    +  protein_bind   lac operator: The lac repressor binds to the lac operator to inhibit transcription in E. coli. This inhibition can be relieved by adding lactose or isopropyl-β-D-thiogalactopyranoside (IPTG). lac repressor encoded by lacI
>Addgene plasmid #112657 | p415 Glo3 R59K S389,398 D | addgene full sequence | sequence record 256104 | Addgene NGS Result
CAGGAAACAGCTATGACCATGATTACGCCAAGCGCGCAATTAACCCTCACTAAAGGGAACAAAAGCTGGA
GCTCCGGATGCAAGGGTTCGAATCCCTTAGCTCTCATTATTTTTTGCTTTTTCTCTTGAGGTCACATGAT
CGCAAAATGGCAAATGGCACGTGAAGCTGTCGATATTGGGGAACTGTGGTGGTTGGCAAATGACTAATTA
AGTTAGTCAAGGCGCCATCCTCATGAAAACTGTGTAACATAATAACCGAAGTGTCGAAAAGGTGGCACCT
TGTCCAATTGAACACGCTCGATGAAAAAAATAAGATATATATAAGGTTAAGTAAAGCGTCTGTTAGAAAG
GAAGTTTTTCCTTTTTCTTGCTCTCTTGTCTTTTCATCTACTATTTCCTTCGTGTAATACAGGGTCGTCA
GATACATAGATACAATTCTATTACCCCCATCCATACTCTAGAACTAGTGGATCCGCATGAGTAACGATGA
AGGAGAAACATTTGCCACGGAACAGACTACTCAACAAGTTTTTCAGAAGCTAGGTAGCAACATGGAAAAT
CGAGTTTGTTTTGATTGTGGTAACAAGAATCCTACTTGGACTTCGGTACCTTTTGGTGTGATGCTGTGTA
TTCAATGCTCTGCTGTGCATAAGAACATGGGTGTTCATATCACCTTTGTAAAGTCTTCTACATTAGATAA
ATGGACAATTAACAATTTAAGAAGGTTTAAGTTGGGTGGGAACCATAAGGCTCGTGATTTTTTCTTAAAG
AACAATGGGAAACAGCTACTAAATACAGCAAATGTTGACGCGAAAACAAAATATACGAGCCCTGTTGCTA
AGAAATATAAGATACATCTCGACAAGAAGGTTCAAAAGGATATGGAGTTATACCCATCAGAATTAGTCTT
GAACGGTCAAGATTCTTCGGACTCACCGTTGGACACCGATTCAGACGCTTCCAGGTCGACTTCCAAAGAA
AATAGTGTTGACGACTTTTTCTCTAATTGGCAAAAACCAAGCTCCAATTCCAGTTCTAAACTCAATGTAA
ATACAGGCTCTCTCGCCCCAAAAAACAACACCACAGGCAGCACACCCAAGACCACTGTCACTAAAACGAG
AAGTTCCATCTTAACGGCTAGCAGAAAGAAACCGGTATTAAACTCGCAAGATAAAAAGAAACATTCAATT
TTGTCTTCGTCAAGAAAGCCCACTAGACTAACCGCAAAGAAAGTCGACAAATCACAGGCAGAAGACTTGT
TTGATCAATTTAAAAAAGAGGCTCAACAAGAAAAGGAGGACGAGTTCACTAATTCGTCTTCTAGCACCAA
AATTAGACAAAATGATTACGATTCCCAATTTATGAATAACAGTAAAGGCAACAATAATAACAGTATAGAT
GATATTAATACCCAGCCTGATGAATTCAATGATTTTTTAAATGACACTTCAAACAGCTTCGACACAACTA
GAAAAGAACAGCAAGATACTTTAACACCCAAGTTTGCCAAATTGGGATTTGGTATGACCATGAATGACGC
CAATGATTTGGCAAAGCAACAAAAAGAATCTCAGAAAATAGCTCAGGGACCAAGATATACGGGCAGAATC
GCGGAAAGGTACGGCACACAAAAAGCTATAGATTCTGATCAATTATTTGGTCGTGGCGATTTTGATGAAG
CAGCAAACAGGGAAGCGCATGACAAGTTGAAAACATTTGACAATGCTACATCAATTTCCTCTTCTTCATA
CTTTGGAGAAGATAAAGAAGTGGATGAATTTGGTAATCCCATCAATAGTAGTGGAAGTGGAGCAGGGAAT
TTTGATGGCCGTAATTCTAATAACGGTTTCATCGATTTTAATGCCTCCGCAGATGATGAATTGCAGATGT
TGAGAGACGTTGTAGAACAGGGTGCTGAAAAACTCGGTAGTTATTTAAGGGACTACTTAAGAAAATAATC
CCCCCGGGCTGCAGGAATTCGATATCAAGCTTATCGATACCGTCGACCTCGAGTCATGTAATTAGTTATG
TCACGCTTACATTCACGCCCTCCCCCCACATCCGCTCTAACCGAAAAGGAAGGAGTTAGACAACCTGAAG
TCTAGGTCCCTATTTATTTTTTTATAGTTATGTTAGTATTAAGAACGTTATTTATATTTCAAATTTTTCT
TTTTTTTCTGTACAGACGCGTGTACGCATGTAACATTATACTGAAAACCTTGCTTGAGAAGGTTTTGGGA
CGCTCGAAGGCTTTAATTTGCGGCCGGTACCCAATTCGCCCTATAGTGAGTCGTATTACGCGCGCTCACT
GGCCGTCGTTTTACAACGTCGTGACTGGGAAAACCCTGGCGTTACCCAACTTAATCGCCTTGCAGCACAT
CCCCCTTTCGCCAGCTGGCGTAATAGCGAAGAGGCCCGCACCGATCGCCCTTCCCAACAGTTGCGCAGCC
TGAATGGCGAATGG
[124 nt withheld, positions 2465-2588]
C
[91 nt withheld, positions 2590-2680]
A
[49 nt withheld, positions 2682-2730]
CCTTTGACGTTGGAGTCCACGTTCTTT
[37 nt withheld, positions 2758-2794]
ACCCTATCTCGGTCTATTCTTTTGATTTATAAGGGATTTTGCCGATTTCGGCCTATTGGTTAAAAAATGA
GCTGATTTAACAAAAATTTAACGCGAATTTTAACAAAATATTAACGCTTACAATTTCCTGATGCGGTATT
TTCTCCTTACGCATCTGTGCGGTATTTCACACCGCATATCGACCGGTCGAGGAGAACTTCTAGTATATCT
ACATACCTAATATTATTGCCTTATTAAAAATGGAATCCCAACAATTACATCAAAATCCACATTCTCTTCA
AAATCAATTGTCCTGTACTTCCTTGTTCATGTGTGTTCAAAAACGTTATATTTATAGGATAATTATACTC
TATTTCTCAACAAGTAATTGGTTGTTTGGCCGAGCGGTCTAAGGCGCCTGATTCAAGAAATATCTTGACC
GCAGTTAACTGTGGGAATACTCAGGTATCGTAAGATGCAAGAGTTCGAATCTCTTAGCAACCATTATTTT
TTTCCTCAACATAACGAGAACACACAGGGGCGCTATCGCACAGAATCAAATTCGATGACTGGAAATTTTT
TGTTAATTTCAGAGGTCGCCTGACGCATATACCTTTTTCAACTGAAAAATTGGGAGAAAAAGGAAAGGTG
AGAGCGCCGGAACCGGCTTTTCATATAGAATAGAGAAGCGTTCATGACTAAATGCTTGCATCACAATACT
TGAAGTTGACAATATTATTTAAGGACCTATTGTTTTTTCCAATAGGTGGTTAGCAATCGTCTTACTTTCT
AACTTTTCTTACCTTTTACATTTCAGCAATATATATATATATATTTCAAGGATATACCATTCTAATGTCT
GCCCCTAAGAAGATCGTCGTTTTGCCAGGTGACCACGTTGGTCAAGAAATCACAGCCGAAGCCATTAAGG
TTCTTAAAGCTATTTCTGATGTTCGTTCCAATGTCAAGTTCGATTTCGAAAATCATTTAATTGGTGGTGC
TGCTATCGATGCTACAGGTGTTCCACTTCCAGATGAGGCGCTGGAAGCCTCCAAGAAGGCTGATGCCGTT
TTGTTAGGTGCTGTGGGTGGTCCTAAATGGGGTACCGGTAGTGTTAGACCTGAACAAGGTTTACTAAAAA
TCCGTAAAGAACTTCAATTGTACGCCAACTTAAGACCATGTAACTTTGCATCCGACTCTCTTTTAGACTT
ATCTCCAATCAAGCCACAATTTGCTAAAGGTACTGACTTCGTTGTTGTCAGAGAATTAGTGGGAGGTATT
TACTTTGGTAAGAGAAAGGAAGACGATGGTGATGGTGTCGCTTGGGATAGTGAACAATACACCGTTCCAG
AAGTGCAAAGAATCACAAGAATGGCCGCTTTCATGGCCCTACAACATGAGCCACCATTGCCTATTTGGTC
CTTGGATAAAGCTAATGTTTTGGCCTCTTCAAGATTATGGAGAAAAACTGTGGAGGAAACCATCAAGAAC
GAATTCCCTACATTGAAGGTTCAACATCAATTGATTGATTCTGCCGCCATGATCCTAGTTAAGAACCCAA
CCCACCTAAATGGTATTATAATCACCAGCAACATGTTTGGTGATATCATCTCCGATGAAGCCTCCGTTAT
CCCAGGTTCCTTGGGTTTGTTGCCATCTGCGTCCTTGGCCTCTTTGCCAGACAAGAACACCGCATTTGGT
TTGTACGAACCATGCCACGGTTCTGCTCCAGATTTGCCAAAGAATAAGGTCAACCCTATCGCCACTATCT
TGTCTGCTGCAATGATGTTGAAATTGTCATTGAACTTGCCTGAAGAAGGTAAGGCCATTGAAGATGCAGT
TAAAAAGGTTTTGGATGCAGGTATCAGAACTGGTGATTTAGGTGGTTCCAACAGTACCACCGAAGTCGGT
GATGCTGTCGCCGAAGAAGTTAAGAAAATCCTTGCTTAAAAAGATTCTCTTTTTTTATGATATTTGTACA
TAAACTTTATAAATGAAATTCATAATAGAAACGACACGAAATTACAAAATGGAATATGTTCATAGGGTAG
ACGAAACTATATACGCAATCTACATACATTTATCAAGAAGGAGAAAAAGGAGGATGTAAAGGAATACAGG
TAAGCAAATTGATACTAATGGCTCAACGTGATAAGGAAAAAGAATTGCACTTTAACATTAATATTGACAA
GGAGGAGGGCACCACACAAAAAGTTAGGTGTAACAGAAAATCATGAAACTATGATTCCTAATTTATATAT
TGGAGGATTTTCTCTAAAAAAAAAAAAATACAACAAATAAAAAACACTCAATGACCTGACCATTTGATGG
AGTTTAAGTCAATACCTTCTTGAACCATTTCCCATAATGGTGAAAGTTCCCTCAAGAATTTTACTCTGTC
AGAAACGGCCTTAACGACGTAGTCGATATGGTGCACTCTCAGTACAATCTGCTCTGATGCCGCATAGTTA
AGCCAGCCCCGACACCCGCCAACACCCGCTGACGCGCCCTGACGGGCTTGTCTGCTCCCGGCATCCGCTT
ACAGACAAGCTGTGACCGTCTCCGGGAGCTGCATGTGTCAGAGGTTTTCACCGTCATCACCGAAACGCGC
GAGACGAAAGGGCCTCGTGATACGCCTATTTTTATAGGTTAATGTCATGATAATAATGGTTTCTTAGGAC
GGATCGCTTGCCTGTAACTTACACGCGCCTCGTATCTTTTAATGATGGAATAATTTGGGAATTTACTCTG
TGTTTATTTATTTTTATGTTTTGTATTTGGATTTTAGAAAGTAAATAAAGAAGGTAGAAGAGTTACGGAA
TGAAGAAAAAAAAATAAACAAAGGTTTAAAAAATTTCAACAAAAAGCGTACTTTACATATATATTTATTA
GACAAGAAAAGCAGATTAAATAGATATACATTCGATTAACGATAAGTAAAATGTAAAATCACAGGATTTT
CGTGTGTGGTCTTCTACACAGACAAGATGAAACAATTCGGCATTAATACCTGAGAGCAGGAAGAGCAAGA
TAAAAGGTAGTATTTGTTGGCGATCCCCCTAGAGTCTTTTACATCTTCGGAAAACAAAAACTATTTTTTC
TTTAATTTCTTTTTTTACTTTCTATTTTTAATTTATATATTTATATTAAAAAATTTAAATTATAATTATT
TTTATAGCACGTGATGAAAAGGACCCAGGTGGCACTTTTCGGGGAAATGTGCGCGGAACCCCTATTTGTT
TATTTTTCTAAATACATTCAAATATGTATCCGCTCATGAGACAATAACCCTGATAAATGCTTCAATAATA
TTGAAAAAGGAAGAGTATGAGTATTCAACATTTCCGTGTCGCCCTTATTCCCTTTTTTGCGGCATTTTGC
CTTCCTGTTTTTGCTCACCCAGAAACGCTGGTGAAAGTAAAAGATGCTGAAGATCAGTTGGGTGCACGAG
TGGGTTACATCGAACTGGATCTCAACAGCGGTAAGATCCTTGAGAGTTTTCGCCCCGAAGAACGTTTTCC
AATGATGAGCACTTTTAAAGTTCTGCTATGTGGCGCGGTATTATCCCGTATTGACGCCGGGCAAGAGCAA
CTCGGTCGCCGCATACACTATTCTCAGAATGACTTGGTTGAGTACTCACCAGTCACAGAAAAGCATCTTA
CGGATGGCATGACAGTAAGAGAATTATGCAGTGCTGCCATAACCATGAGTGATAACACTGCGGCCAACTT
ACTTCTGACAACGATCGGAGGACCGAAGGAGCTAACCGCTTTTTTGCACAACATGGGGGATCATGTAACT
CGCCTTGATCGTTGGGAACCGGAGCTGAATGAAGCCATACCAAACGACGAGCGTGACACCACGATGCCTG
TAGCAATGGCAACAACGTTGCGCAAACTATTAACTGGCGAACTACTTACTCTAGCTTCCCGGCAACAATT
AATAGACTGGATGGAGGCGGATAAAGTTGCAGGACCACTTCTGCGCTCGGCCCTTCCGGCTGGCTGGTTT
ATTGCTGATAAATCTGGAGCCGGTGAGCGTGGGTCTCGCGGTATCATTGCAGCACTGGGGCCAGATGGTA
AGCCCTCCCGTATCGTAGTTATCTACACGACGGGGAGTCAGGCAACTATGGATGAACGAAATAGACAGAT
CGCTGAGATAGGTGCCTCACTGATTAAGCATTGGTAACTGTCAGACCAAGTTTACTCATATATACTTTAG
ATTGATTTAAAACTTCATTTTTAATTTAAAAGGATCTAGGTGAAGATCCTTTTTGATAATCTCATGACCA
AAATCCCTTAACGTGAGTTTTCGTTCCACTGAGCGTCAGACCCCGTAGAAAAGATCAAAGGATCTTCTTG
AGATCCTTTTTTTCTGCGCGTAATCTGCTGCTTGCAAACAAAAAAACCACCGCTACCAGCGGTGGTTTGT
TTGCCGGATCAAGAGCTACCAACTCTTTTTCCGAAGGTAACTGGCTTCAGCAGAGCGCAGATACCAAATA
CTGTTCTTCTAGTGTAGCCGTAGTTAGGCCACCACTTCAAGAACTCTGTAGCACCGCCTACATACCTCGC
TCTGCTAATCCTGTTACCAGTGGCTGCTGCCAGTGGCGATAAGTCGTGTCTTACCGGGTTGGACTCAAGA
CGATAGTTACCGGATAAGGCGCAGCGGTCGGGCTGAACGGGGGGTTCGTGCACACAGCCCAGCTTGGAGC
GAACGACCTACACCGAACTGAGATACCTACAGCGTGAGCTATGAGAAAGCGCCACGCTTCCCGAAGGGAG
AAAGGCGGACAGGTATCCGGTAAGCGGCAGGGTCGGAACAGGAGAGCGCACGAGGGAGCTTCCAGGGGGA
AACGCCTGGTATCTTTATAGTCCTGTCGGGTTTCGCCACCTCTGACTTGAGCGTCGATTTTTGTGATGCT
CGTCAGGGGGGCGGAGCCTATGGAAAAACGCCAGCAACGCGGCCTTTTTACGGTTCCTGGCCTTTTGCTG
GCCTTTTGCTCACATGTTCTTTCCTGCGTTATCCCCTGATTCTGTGGATAACCGTATTACCGCCTTTGAG
TGAGCTGATACCGCTCGCCGCAGCCGAACGACCGAGCGCAGCGAGTCAGTGAGCGAGGAAGCGGAAGAGC
GCCCAATACGCAAACCGCCTCTCCCCGCGCGTTGGCCGATTCATTAATGCAGCTGGCACGACAGGTTTCC
CGACTGGAAAGCGGGCAGTGAGCGCAACGCAATTAATGTGAGTTAGCTCACTCATTAGGCACCCCAGGCT
TTACACTTTATGCTTCCGGCTCGTATGTTGTGTGGAATTGTGAGCGGATAACAATTTCACA
